Addgene plasmid #163799: SlugBE4max
Purpose: (Empty Backbone) Expresses AncBE4max and nSlugCas9
Depositing lab: Yongming Wang. Depositing organization: Fudan University. Publication: Discovery and engineering of small SlugCas9 with broad targeting range and high specificity and activity. Hu Z, Zhang C, Wang S, Gao S, Wei J, Li M, Hou L, Mao H, Wei Y, Qi T, Liu H, Liu D, Lan F, Lu D, Wang H, Li J, Wang Y. Nucleic Acids Res. 2021 Mar 15. pii: 6171296. doi: 10.1093/nar/gkab148. PubMed 33721016.
Backbone
  Vector backbone: Expression vector pKK44
  Vector type: Mammalian Expression, CRISPR
Growth in bacteria
  Bacterial resistance: Ampicillin, 100 μg/mL
  Growth temperature: 37°C
  Growth strain: DH5alpha
  Copy number: High Copy
Gene/Insert
  Gene/Insert name: None
  Mutation: SlugCas9 (D10A)
Terms and licenses: Academic/Nonprofit Terms; Industry Terms: Not Available to Industry
How to cite: SlugBE4max was a gift from Yongming Wang (Addgene plasmid # 163799 ; http://n2t.net/addgene:163799 ; RRID:Addgene_163799)
