[The description below was written by a language model from this plasmid's Addgene catalogue record and pLannotate feature annotations shown in this document.]
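Description:
SlugBE4max is a mammalian expression plasmid for CRISPR cytosine base editing, built on a backbone recorded as expression vector pKK44. It is propagated in E. coli through a high-copy ColE1/pUC-type origin and selected with ampicillin via the β-lactamase gene under its own promoter. Remnants of lac regulatory elements, a pBluescript cloning site fragment and a bom fragment are also annotated, and appear to be backbone carry-over rather than functional parts of the payload.

The payload is a single fusion open reading frame of the BE4max architecture, driven by the CMV enhancer and immediate early promoter (which span the numbering origin of the circular sequence) and terminated by the bovine growth hormone polyadenylation signal. A T7 promoter sits just upstream of the coding region. The fusion begins with a rat APOBEC1-type cytidine deaminase, which the purpose field identifies as the AncBE4max version. It is followed by a Cas9 coding sequence that the annotation tool matched to Staphylococcus aureus Cas9 by homology, but that the record identifies as SlugCas9 carrying the D10A mutation, making it a nickase. A uracil glycosylase inhibitor (UGI) from phage PBS2 is annotated downstream. The gap between Cas9 and this UGI may hold further unannotated sequence, but the table does not say what.

In this arrangement the nickase directs the deaminase to a target site, cytosines are deaminated to uracil, and UGI blocks uracil excision, which favours C-to-T conversion. No guide RNA cassette is annotated, so the guide is presumably supplied separately. The plasmid is catalogued as an empty backbone.
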