Features (pLannotate 1.2.2; 17 found; start..end, strand, type, name):
      1..204     +  promoter       CMV promoter: human cytomegalovirus (CMV) immediate early promoter
    246..264     +  promoter       T7 promoter: promoter for bacteriophage T7 RNA polymerase
    335..1018    +  CDS            Apobec1: ABEC1_RAT - Experimental evidence at protein level: Swiss-Prot protein existence level 1. Catalytic component of the apolipoprotein B mRNA editing enzyme complex which is responsible for the postranscriptional editing of a CAA codon for Gln to a UAA codon for stop in the APOB mRNA. May also play a role in the epigenetic regulation of gene expression by participating in DNA demethylation. From Rattus norvegicus (Rat).
   1118..4270    +  CDS            cas9: CAS9_STAAU - Experimental evidence at protein level: Swiss-Prot protein existence level 1. CRISPR (clustered regularly interspaced short palindromic repeat) is an adaptive immune system that provides protection against mobile genetic elements (viruses, transposable elements and conjugative plasmids). CRISPR clusters contain spacers, sequences complementary to antecedent mobile elements, and target invading nucleic acids. CRISPR clusters are transcribed and processed into CRISPR RNA (crRNA). In type II CRISPR systems correct processing of pre-crRNA requires a trans- encoded small RNA (tracrRNA)
   4592..4840    +  CDS            UGI: UNGI_BPPB2 - Experimental evidence at protein level: Swiss-Prot protein existence level 1. This protein binds specifically and reversibly to the host uracil-DNA glycosylase, preventing removal of uracil residues from PBS2 DNA by the host uracil-excision repair system. From Bacillus phage PBS2 (Bacteriophage PBS2).
   4958..5182    +  polyA_signal   bGH poly(A) signal: bovine growth hormone polyadenylation signal
   5186..5207    +  promoter       SV40 promoter (fragment): SV40 enhancer and early promoter
   5212..5228    +  misc_feature   MCS (fragment): pBluescript multiple cloning site
   5277..5293    -  protein_bind   lac operator: The lac repressor binds to the lac operator to inhibit transcription in E. coli. This inhibition can be relieved by adding lactose or isopropyl-β-D-thiogalactopyranoside (IPTG). lac repressor encoded by lacI
   5301..5331    -  promoter       lac promoter: promoter for the E. coli lac operon
   5346..5367    -  protein_bind   CAP binding site: CAP binding activates transcription in the presence of cAMP. E. coli catabolite activator protein
   5380..5472    -  CDS            lacI (fragment): lac repressor; lacI; The lac repressor binds to the lac operator to inhibit transcription in E. coli. This inhibition can be relieved by adding lactose or isopropyl-β-D-thiogalactopyranoside (IPTG).
   5655..6243    -  rep_origin     ori: high-copy-number ColE1/pMB1/pBR322/pUC origin of replication
   6414..7274    -  CDS            AmpR: β-lactamase; bla; confers resistance to ampicillin, carbenicillin, and related antibiotics
   7275..7379    -  promoter       AmpR promoter: bla
   7450..7494    -  misc_feature   bom (fragment): basis of mobility region from pBR322
   7649..8028    +  enhancer       CMV enhancer: human cytomegalovirus immediate early enhancer
>Addgene plasmid #163799 | SlugBE4max | addgene full sequence | sequence record 328011 | Addgene NGS Result
GTGATGCGGTTTTGGCAGTACATCAATGGGCGTGGATAGCGGTTTGACTCACGGGGATTTCCAAGTCTCC
ACCCCATTGACGTCAATGGGAGTTTGTTTTGGCACCAAAATCAACGGGACTTTCCAAAATGTCGTAACAA
CTCCGCCCCATTGACGCAAATGGGCGGTAGGCGTGTACGGTGGGAGGTCTATATAAGCAGAGCTGGTTTA
GTGAACCGTCAGATCCGCTAGAGATCCGCGGCCGCTAATACGACTCACTATAGGGAGAGCCGCCACCATG
AAACGGACAGCCGACGGAAGCGAGTTCGAGTCACCAAAGAAGAAGCGGAAAGTCAGCAGTGAAACCGGAC
CAGTGGCAGTGGACCCAACCCTGAGGAGACGGATTGAGCCCCATGAATTTGAAGTGTTCTTTGACCCAAG
GGAGCTGAGGAAGGAGACATGCCTGCTGTACGAGATCAAGTGGGGCACAAGCCACAAGATCTGGCGCCAC
AGCTCCAAGAACACCACAAAGCACGTGGAAGTGAATTTCATCGAGAAGTTTACCTCCGAGCGGCACTTCT
GCCCCTCTACCAGCTGTTCCATCACATGGTTTCTGTCTTGGAGCCCTTGCGGCGAGTGTTCCAAGGCCAT
CACCGAGTTCCTGTCTCAGCACCCTAACGTGACCCTGGTCATCTACGTGGCCCGGCTGTATCACCACATG
GACCAGCAGAACAGGCAGGGCCTGCGCGATCTGGTGAATTCTGGCGTGACCATCCAGATCATGACAGCCC
CAGAGTACGACTATTGCTGGCGGAACTTCGTGAATTATCCACCTGGCAAGGAGGCACACTGGCCAAGATA
CCCACCCCTGTGGATGAAGCTGTATGCACTGGAGCTGCACGCAGGAATCCTGGGCCTGCCTCCATGTCTG
AATATCCTGCGGAGAAAGCAGCCCCAGCTGACATTTTTCACCATTGCTCTGCAGTCTTGTCACTATCAGC
GGCTGCCTCCTCATATTCTGTGGGCTACAGGCCTGAAGTCTGGAGGATCTAGCGGAGGATCCTCTGGCAG
CGAGACACCAGGAACAAGCGAGTCAGCAACACCAGAGAGCAGTGGCGGCAGCAGCGGCGGCAGCAACCAA
AAATTCATACTGGGACTGGCCATCGGAATCACCAGCGTGGGCTACGGCCTGATCGACTACGAGACAAAGA
ATATCATCGATGCCGGCGTTAGACTGTTCCCCGAGGCCAACGTGGAAAACAACGAGGGAAGAAGGTCCAA
ACGTGGAAGCAGAAGACTGAAGCGACGCCGCATTCACAGACTTGAACGGGTGAAGAAGCTGCTCGAGGAT
TATAATCTGCTGGATCAGTCCCAGATTCCTCAGTCTACAAACCCCTACGCCATCCGCGTGAAGGGCCTGT
CTGAAGCCCTGAGCAAGGACGAACTCGTGATTGCCCTGCTCCATATCGCCAAGAGAAGAGGCATCCACAA
GATCGACGTGATCGACAGCAACGACGACGTGGGGAACGAGCTCAGCACCAAGGAACAGCTGAATAAGAAC
AGCAAGCTGCTGAAAGACAAATTTGTGTGCCAGATCCAGCTGGAAAGAATGAATGAGGGCCAGGTGCGGG
GAGAGAAAAACCGGTTCAAGACCGCTGATATCATCAAGGAAATCATCCAGCTGCTGAATGTGCAGAAGAA
CTTCCACCAGCTGGACGAGAACTTCATCAACAAGTACATCGAACTGGTTGAGATGAGACGGGAATACTTC
GAGGGCCCCGGCAAGGGCAGTCCATATGGCTGGGAAGGCGACCCTAAGGCTTGGTACGAGACACTGATGG
GCCACTGCACCTACTTCCCAGATGAGCTGAGAAGCGTGAAATACGCCTACAGTGCCGACCTGTTCAACGC
TCTGAACGACCTGAACAACCTGGTCATCCAAAGAGATGGACTGTCTAAGCTCGAGTATCATGAGAAGTAT
CACATCATCGAGAACGTGTTCAAGCAGAAGAAGAAACCTACACTGAAGCAGATCGCCAATGAGATCAATG
TCAACCCTGAAGATATCAAGGGCTACAGAATCACAAAGTCTGGCAAGCCCCAGTTTACCGAGTTTAAGCT
CTACCACGACCTGAAAAGCGTGCTGTTTGACCAGAGCATCCTGGAGAACGAAGACGTGCTGGACCAGATC
GCTGAGATCCTGACCATCTACCAGGACAAGGATAGCATCAAATCTAAGCTGACGGAACTGGACATCCTGC
TGAACGAGGAAGATAAGGAAAACATCGCCCAGCTGACTGGCTACACCGGGACCCACCGGCTCAGCCTGAA
ATGCATCCGGCTGGTCCTGGAAGAGCAGTGGTATTCTAGCCGGAATCAGATGGAAATCTTCACACACCTG
AACATTAAGCCTAAGAAGATCAACCTGACAGCCGCCAACAAGATCCCGAAGGCTATGATCGACGAGTTCA
TCCTGAGCCCTGTGGTGAAGAGGACCTTCGGCCAGGCCATTAACCTTATTAACAAGATCATAGAAAAGTA
CGGCGTGCCTGAAGATATCATCATCGAGCTGGCCAGAGAAAATAATAGCAAGGACAAGCAGAAGTTCATC
AATGAGATGCAGAAAAAGAACGAGAACACCAGAAAGAGAATTAACGAAATCATCGGCAAGTATGGCAACC
AGAACGCCAAGAGACTGGTCGAGAAGATTAGACTGCACGACGAGCAGGAGGGCAAGTGCCTGTACTCACT
GGAAAGCATCCCTCTGGAGGACCTGCTGAACAACCCCAACCACTACGAGGTGGACCACATCATTCCAAGA
TCTGTGTCCTTCGACAACTCTTACCACAACAAAGTGCTCGTGAAGCAGAGCGAGAACTCCAAAAAATCCA
ACCTGACCCCTTACCAGTACTTTAACAGCGGCAAGTCCAAGCTCTCTTACAACCAGTTTAAACAACACAT
CCTGAACCTGAGCAAGTCCCAGGATAGAATCAGCAAAAAAAAGAAAGAGTATCTGCTGGAAGAACGGGAC
ATCAACAAGTTCGAGGTGCAAAAAGAGTTCATCAATAGAAACCTGGTGGATACCCGGTACGCCACAAGAG
AGCTGACAAACTACCTGAAGGCCTACTTCAGCGCCAACAATATGAACGTGAAGGTGAAAACGATCAACGG
CAGCTTCACCGATTACCTGCGGAAAGTGTGGAAGTTTAAGAAGGAACGGAACCACGGCTACAAGCACCAC
GCCGAGGACGCCCTGATTATCGCTAATGCCGATTTCCTGTTCAAAGAGAACAAGAAGCTGAAAGCCGTGA
ACTCTGTGCTGGAAAAACCTGAGATCGAGAGCAAGCAGCTGGATATCCAGGTGGATAGCGAGGATAACTA
CAGCGAAATGTTCATCATCCCTAAGCAGGTCCAGGACATCAAGGACTTCAGAAACTTCAAGTACAGCCAC
AGAGTGGACAAGAAGCCTAACAGACAGCTGATCAACGATACACTGTACAGCACCCGGAAGAAGGACAACT
CCACCTACATCGTGCAGACCATCAAAGATATCTATGCCAAAGATAATACCACCCTGAAGAAGCAGTTTGA
CAAGTCACCCGAGAAGTTCCTCATGTACCAACACGATCCGCGGACCTTCGAGAAGTTGGAAGTGATCATG
AAGCAGTACGCTAATGAGAAGAATCCTCTGGCCAAGTACCACGAGGAAACAGGCGAGTACCTGACCAAAT
ACAGCAAAAAAAACAACGGCCCTATCGTGAAAAGCCTGAAGTACATTGGAAACAAGCTGGGCAGCCACCT
AGATGTGACCCACCAGTTCAAGAGCAGCACCAAGAAGTTGGTGAAGCTGAGCATCAAGCCTTATAGATTC
GACGTCTACCTGACCGACAAGGGATATAAGTTCATCACCATCAGCTACCTGGACGTGCTGAAGAAAGACA
ATTACTACTACATACCCGAACAGAAGTACGACAAGCTCAAACTGGGCAAGGCCATCGACAAAAACGCCAA
GTTTATCGCTAGCTTCTACAAGAATGATCTGATCAAGCTGGACGGCGAGATCTACAAGATCATCGGCGTG
AATAGCGACACCAGAAACATGATCGAACTGGATCTGCCTGACATCAGATACAAAGAATACTGCGAGCTGA
ACAATATCAAGGGCGAACCTAGAATCAAAAAGACCATCGGCAAAAAGGTGAATAGCATCGAAAAACTGAC
AACCGACGTGCTGGGCAACGTGTTCACCAACACCCAGTACACAAAACCTCAGCTGCTGTTCAAGCGAGGA
AATAGCGGCGGGAGCGGCGGGAGCGGCGGGAGCGGGGGGAGCACTAATCTGAGCGACATCATTGAGAAGG
AGACTGGGAAACAGCTGGTCATTCAGGAGTCCATCCTGATGCTGCCTGAGGAGGTGGAGGAAGTGATCGG
CAACAAGCCAGAGTCTGACATCCTGGTGCACACCGCCTACGACGAGTCCACAGATGAGAATGTGATGCTG
CTGACCTCTGACGCCCCCGAGTATAAGCCTTGGGCCCTGGTCATCCAGGATTCTAACGGCGAGAATAAGA
TCAAGATGCTGAGCGGAGGATCCGGAGGATCTGGAGGCAGCACCAACCTGTCTGACATCATCGAGAAGGA
GACAGGCAAGCAGCTGGTCATCCAGGAGAGCATCCTGATGCTGCCCGAAGAAGTCGAAGAAGTGATCGGA
AACAAGCCTGAGAGCGATATCCTGGTCCATACCGCCTACGACGAGAGTACCGACGAAAATGTGATGCTGC
TGACATCCGACGCCCCAGAGTATAAGCCCTGGGCTCTGGTCATCCAGGATTCCAACGGAGAGAACAAAAT
CAAAATGCTGTCTGGCGGCTCAAAAAGAACCGCCGACGGCAGCGAATTCGAGCCCAAGAAGAAGAGGAAA
GTCTAACCGGTCATCATCACCATCACCATTGAGTTTAAACCCGCTGATCAGCCTCGACTGTGCCTTCTAG
TTGCCAGCCATCTGTTGTTTGCCCCTCCCCCGTGCCTTCCTTGACCCTGGAAGGTGCCACTCCCACTGTC
CTTTCCTAATAAAATGAGGAAATTGCATCGCATTGTCTGAGTAGGTGTCATTCTATTCTGGGGGGTGGGG
TGGGGCAGGACAGCAAGGGGGAGGATTGGGAAGACAATAGCAGGCATGCTGGGGATGCGGTGGGCTCTAT
GGCTTCTGAGGCGGAAAGAACCAGCTGGGGCTCGATACCGTCGACCTCTAGCTAGAGCTTGGCGTAATCA
TGGTCATAGCTGTTTCCTGTGTGAAATTGTTATCCGCTCACAATTCCACACAACATACGAGCCGGAAGCA
TAAAGTGTAAAGCCTAGGATGCCTAATGAGTGAGCTAACTCACATTAATTGCGTTGCGCTCACTGCCCGC
TTTCCAGTCGGGAAACCTGTCGTGCCAGCTGCATTAATGAATCGGCCAACGCGCGGGAAGAGGCGGTTTG
CGTATTGGGCGCTCTTCCGCTTCCTCGCTCACTGACTCGCTGCGCTCGGTCGTTCGGCTGCGGCGAGCGG
TATCAGCTCACTCAAAGGCGGTAATACGGTTATCCACAGAATCAGGGGATAACGCAGGAAAGAACATGTG
AGCAAAAGGCCAGCAAAAGGCCAGGAACCGTAAAAAGGCCGCGTTGCTGGCGTTTTTCCATAGGCTCCGC
CCCCCTGACGAGCATCACAAAAATCGACGCTCAAGTCAGAGGTGGCGAAACCCGACAGGACTATAAAGAT
ACCAGGCGTTTCCCCCTGGAAGCTCCCTCGTGCGCTCTCCTGTTCCGACCCTGCCGCTTACCGGATACCT
GTCCGCCTTTCTCCCTTCGGGAAGCGTGGCGCTTTCTCATAGCTCACGCTGTAGGTATCTCAGTTCGGTG
TAGGTCGTTCGCTCCAAGCTGGGCTGTGTGCACGAACCCCCCGTTCAGCCCGACCGCTGCGCCTTATCCG
GTAACTATCGTCTTGAGTCCAACCCGGTAAGACACGACTTATCGCCACTGGCAGCAGCCACTGGTAACAG
GATTAGCAGAGCGAGGTATGTAGGCGGTGCTACAGAGTTCTTGAAGTGGTGGCCTAACTACGGCTACACT
AGAAGAACAGTATTTGGTATCTGCGCTCTGCTGAAGCCAGTTACCTTCGGAAAAAGAGTTGGTAGCTCTT
GATCCGGCAAACAAACCACCGCTGGTAGCGGTGGTTTTTTTGTTTGCAAGCAGCAGATTACGCGCAGAAA
AAAAGGATCTCAAGAAGATCCTTTGATCTTTTCTACGGGGTCTGACACTCAGTGGAACGAAAACTCACGT
TAAGGGATTTTGGTCATGAGATTATCAAAAAGGATCTTCACCTAGATCCTTTTAAATTAAAAATGAAGTT
TTAAATCAATCTAAAGTATATATGAGTAAACTTGGTCTGACAGTTACCAATGCTTAATCAGTGAGGCACC
TATCTCAGCGATCTGTCTATTTCGTTCATCCATAGTTGCCTGACTCCCCGTCGTGTAGATAACTACGATA
CGGGAGGGCTTACCATCTGGCCCCAGTGCTGCAATGATACCGCGAGACCCACGCTCACCGGCTCCAGATT
TATCAGCAATAAACCAGCCAGCCGGAAGGGCCGAGCGCAGAAGTGGTCCTGCAACTTTATCCGCCTCCAT
CCAGTCTATTAATTGTTGCCGGGAAGCTAGAGTAAGTAGTTCGCCAGTTAATAGTTTGCGCAACGTTGTT
GCCATTGCTACAGGCATCGTGGTGTCACGCTCGTCGTTTGGTATGGCTTCATTCAGCTCCGGTTCCCAAC
GATCAAGGCGAGTTACATGATCCCCCATGTTGTGCAAAAAAGCGGTTAGCTCCTTCGGTCCTCCGATCGT
TGTCAGAAGTAAGTTGGCCGCAGTGTTATCACTCATGGTTATGGCAGCACTGCATAATTCTCTTACTGTC
ATGCCATCCGTAAGATGCTTTTCTGTGACTGGTGAGTACTCAACCAAGTCATTCTGAGAATAGTGTATGC
GGCGACCGAGTTGCTCTTGCCCGGCGTCAATACGGGATAATACCGCGCCACATAGCAGAACTTTAAAAGT
GCTCATCATTGGAAAACGTTCTTCGGGGCGAAAACTCTCAAGGATCTTACCGCTGTTGAGATCCAGTTCG
ATGTAACCCACTCGTGCACCCAACTGATCTTCAGCATCTTTTACTTTCACCAGCGTTTCTGGGTGAGCAA
AAACAGGAAGGCAAAATGCCGCAAAAAAGGGAATAAGGGCGACACGGAAATGTTGAATACTCATACTCTT
CCTTTTTCAATATTATTGAAGCATTTATCAGGGTTATTGTCTCATGAGCGGATACATATTTGAATGTATT
TAGAAAAATAAACAAATAGGGGTTCCGCGCACATTTCCCCGAAAAGTGCCACCTGACGTCGACGGATCGG
GAGATCGATCTCCCGATCCCCTAGGGTCGACTCTCAGTACAATCTGCTCTGATGCCGCATAGTTAAGCCA
GTATCTGCTCCCTGCTTGTGTGTTGGAGGTCGCTGAGTAGTGCGCGAGCAAAATTTAAGCTACAACAAGG
CAAGGCTTGACCGACAATTGCATGAAGAATCTGCTTAGGGTTAGGCGTTTTGCGCTGCTTCGCGATGTAC
GGGCCAGATATACGCGTTGACATTGATTATTGACTAGTTATTAATAGTAATCAATTACGGGGTCATTAGT
TCATAGCCCATATATGGAGTTCCGCGTTACATAACTTACGGTAAATGGCCCGCCTGGCTGACCGCCCAAC
GACCCCCGCCCATTGACGTCAATAATGACGTATGTTCCCATAGTAACGCCAATAGGGACTTTCCATTGAC
GTCAATGGGTGGAGTATTTACGGTAAACTGCCCACTTGGCAGTACATCAAGTGTATCATATGCCAAGTAC
GCCCCCTATTGACGTCAATGACGGTAAATGGCCCGCCTGGCATTATGCCCAGTACATGACCTTATGGGAC
TTTCCTACTTGGCAGTACATCTACGTATTAGTCATCGCTATTACCATG
